>Addgene plasmid #27686 | FCHo2-pmCherryC1 | addgene full sequence | sequence record 338153 | Addgene NGS Result
CGTTACATAACTTACGGTAAATGGCCCGCCTGGCTGACCGCCCAACGACCCCCGCCCATTGACGTCAATA
ATGACGTATGTTCCCATAGTAACGCCAATAGGGACTTTCCATTGACGTCAATGGGTGGAGTATTTACGGT
AAACTGCCCACTTGGCAGTACATCAAGTGTATCATATGCCAAGTACGCCCCCTATTGACGTCAATGACGG
TAAATGGCCCGCCTGGCATTATGCCCAGTACATGACCTTATGGGACTTTCCTACTTGGCAGTACATCTAC
GTATTAGTCATCGCTATTACCATGGTGATGCGGTTTTGGCAGTACATCAATGGGCGTGGATAGCGGTTTG
ACTCACGGGGATTTCCAAGTCTCCACCCCATTGACGTCAATGGGAGTTTGTTTTGGCACCAAAATCAACG
GGACTTTCCAAAATGTCGTAACAACTCCGCCCCATTGACGCAAATGGGCGGTAGGCGTGTACGGTGGGAG
GTCTATATAAGCAGAGCTGGTTTAGTGAACCGTCAGATCCGCTAGCACCATGGTGAGCAAGGGCGAGGAG
GATAACATGGCCATCATCAAGGAGTTCATGCGCTTCAAGGTGCACATGGAGGGCTCCGTGAACGGCCACG
AGTTCGAGATCGAGGGCGAGGGCGAGGGCCGCCCCTACGAGGGCACCCAGACCGCCAAGCTGAAGGTGAC
CAAGGGTGGCCCCCTGCCCTTCGCCTGGGACATCCTGTCCCCTCAGTTCATGTACGGCTCCAAGGCCTAC
GTGAAGCACCCCGCCGACATCCCCGACTACTTGAAGCTGTCCTTCCCCGAGGGCTTCAAGTGGGAGCGCG
TGATGAACTTCGAGGACGGCGGCGTGGTGACCGTGACCCAGGACTCCTCCCTGCAGGACGGCGAGTTCAT
CTACAAGGTGAAGCTGCGCGGCACCAACTTCCCCTCCGACGGCCCCGTAATGCAGAAGAAGACCATGGGC
TGGGAGGCCTCCTCCGAGCGGATGTACCCCGAGGACGGCGCCCTGAAGGGCGAGATCAAGCAGAGGCTGA
AGCTGAAGGACGGCGGCCACTACGACGCTGAGGTCAAGACCACCTACAAGGCCAAGAAGCCCGTGCAGCT
GCCCGGCGCCTACAACGTCAACATCAAGTTGGACATCACCTCCCACAACGAGGACTACACCATCGTGGAA
CAGTACGAACGCGCCGAGGGCCGCCACTCCACCGGCGGCATGGACGAGCTGTACAAGTCCGGACTCAGAT
CTCGAGCTCGGATGGGTTCGACCTCGGGTTCGACCAAGGGTCAGCTGATGAAGCATGGACAGATATCAAC
TAAAGAACTAGCAGATTTTGTAAGAGAAAGAGCTACAATAGAAGAGGCATACTCCAGATCAATGACAAAA
CTAGCGAAATCTGCAAGCAATTATTCACAACTTGGAACATTTGCACCAATGTGGGATGTATTCAAAACAT
CTACAGAGAAATTAGCAAATTGTCATTTGGATCTTGTTAGAAAATTACAGGAATTAATAAAGGAAGTTCA
GAAGTATGGAGAGGAGCAAGTCAAGTCTCATAAGAAGACTAAAGAAGAAGTCGCAGGGACTCTGGAAGCA
GTCCAAGCCATTCAGAATATAACTCAGGCACTCCAGAAGTCGAAGGAAAATTACACTGCCAAATGTGTAG
AACAGGAACGTCTGAAAAAGGAAGGAGCTACACAAAGAGAAATAGAAAAGGCAGCTGTTAAGTCTAAGAA
AGCTACAGATACTTATAAACTTTATGTGGAAAAGTATGCATTAACAAAAGCAGATTTTGAGCAGAAGATG
ACAGAAACAGCCCAGAAATTTCAAGATATTGAAGAAACTCACCTCATTCACATAAAGGAAATTATCGGAT
CCTTGTCAAATGCTGTCAAGGAGATCCACTTACAGATCGGCCAGGTTCATGAAGAGTTTATAAATAACAT
GGCTAATACTACAATTGAAAGTTTGATTCAGAAATTTGCCGAGTCAAAAGGCACAGGGAAGGAAAGACCT
GGTCTTATTGAATTTGAAGAGTGTGACCCTGCTAGTGCAGTTGAAGGCATAAAACCAAGGAAAAGAAAGA
CTTTTGCTTTGCCTGGAATAATTAAAAAGGAAAAGGACGCAGAATCTGTGGAATGTCCTGATGCAGATTC
GCTTAATATTCCAGATGTAGATGAAGAAGGTTTCAGTATTAAACCAGAAGCAAATCAGAATGATACCAAA
GAGAACCATTTCTACTCATCCAGTGACTCTGACTCTGAAGATGAAGAACCAAAGAGGTACCGGATAGAGA
TCAAGCCCGCGCATCCAAATAACTTGCATCACACAATGGCTTCTTTGGATGAACTGAAAGTATCCATAGG
GAATATAACATTGTCCCCAGCAGTATCTAGACACAGTCCAGTGCAGATGAATCGGAATTCATCTAATGAA
GAATTAACAAAATCAAAGCCGTCTTCTCTACCCACTGAGAAAGGGACCAATGATTTACTTGCTTGGGATC
CCCTGTTCGGATCGTCGCTTGAGTCATCTTCAGCTCCACTAACTTCGTCATCATCGGCCAGACCCACGAC
ACCTCTCTCTTTAGGCACCCTTGTTCCACCTCCAAGGCCTGCTTCCAGACCAAAGCTTGCTTCAGGAAAA
CTGAGTGGGATCAATGAAATACCCAGGCCATTCAGCCCACCTGTAACTTCCAACACCAGCCCACCTCCTA
CTGCTCCCTTAGCCCGAGCCGAGAGCAGCTCCTCTATCTCCTCGTCTGCCTCGTTGAGTGCTGCCAACAC
TCCAACAGTAGGTGTATCACGGGGTCCCAGCCCGGTCAGCCTTGGAAACCAGGACACTTTACCTGTGGCA
ATCGCCCTTACAGAATCTGTCAACGCCTACTTTAAAGGAGCAGATCCTACCAAGTGTATTGTGAAGATCA
CGGGAGACGTGACAATATCATTTCCCAGTGGGATTATTAAAGTCTTCACCAGCAACCCCTCCCCAGCTGT
GCTGTGCTTTAGGGTGAAGAACATCAGCAGGCTGGAGCAGATCCTTCCAAACTCCCAGCTTGTGTTCAGT
GATCCATCACAGTGTGATTCCAACACAAAAGATTTTTGGATGAACATGCAAGCTGTTACTATCTACCTCA
AGAAGCTATCAGAACAAAATCCAGCTGCTTCTTATTATAATGTAGATGTATTAAAATACCAGGTATCATC
AAATGGCATTCAGTCCACTCCTCTAAATCTTGCAACCTACTGGAAATGTAGTGCCAGCACCACAGATCTG
AGAGTGGATTATAAGTACAACCCAGAAGCTATGGTCGCTCCGAGTGTGCTTTCCAACATACAGGTGGTGG
TTCCCGTGGATGGAGGTGTCACAAATATGCAGTCCCTTCCTCCTGCAATATGGAATGCAGAGCAAATGAA
AGCTTTTTGGAAATTATCTGGGATTTCGGAGAAATCAGACAGTGGAGGTTCTGGATCCCTCAGAGCAAAA
TTTGATCTTTCAGAAGGACCCAGCAAACCTACAACACTGGCAGTGCAATTCCTCAGTGAGGGCAATACGC
TCTCAGGAGTGGATATTGAGCTTGTGGGTACTGGCTATAGACTTTCCTTAGTAAAGAAGCGCTTTGCCAC
TGGACGATACTTGGCAGATTGTTGAGTCGACGGTACCGCGGGCCCGGGATCCACCGGATCTAGATAACTG
ATCATAATCAGCCATACCACATTTGTAGAGGTTTTACTTGCTTTAAAAAACCTCCCACACCTCCCCCTGA
ACCTGAAACATAAAATGAATGCAATTGTTGTTGTTAACTTGTTTATTGCAGCTTATAATGGTTACAAATA
AAGCAATAGCATCACAAATTTCACAAATAAAGCATTTTTTTCACTGCATTCTAGTTGTGGTTTGTCCAAA
CTCATCAATGTATCTTAACGCGTAAATTGTAAGCGTTAATATTTTGTTAAAATTCGCGTTAAATTTTTGT
TAAATCAGCTCATTTTTTAACCAATAGGCCGAAATCGGCAAAATCCCTTATAAATCAAAAGAATAGACCG
AGATAGGGT
[37 nt withheld, positions 4070-4106]
AAAGAACGTGGACTCCAACGTCAAAGG
[49 nt withheld, positions 4134-4182]
T
[91 nt withheld, positions 4184-4274]
G
[124 nt withheld, positions 4276-4399]
CAGGTGGCACTTTTCGGGGAAATGTGCGCGGAACCCCTATTTGTTTATTTTTCTAAATACATTCAAATAT
GTATCCGCTCATGAGACAATAACCCTGATAAATGCTTCAATAATATTGAAAAAGGAAGAGTCCTGAGGCG
GAAAGAACCAGCTGTGGAATGTGTGTCAGTTAGGGTGTGGAAAGTCCCCAGGCTCCCCAGCAGGCAGAAG
TATGCAAAGCATGCATCTCAATTAGTCAGCAACCAGGTGTGGAAAGTCCCCAGGCTCCCCAGCAGGCAGA
AGTATGCAAAGCATGCATCTCAATTAGTCAGCAACCATAGTCCCGCCCCTAACTCCGCCCATCCCGCCCC
TAACTCCGCCCAGTTCCGCCCATTCTCCGCCCCATGGCTGACTAATTTTTTTTATTTATGCAGAGGCCGA
GGCCGCCTCGGCCTCTGAGCTATTCCAGAAGTAGTGAGGAGGCTTTTTTGGAGGCCTAGGCTTTTGCAAA
GATCGATCAAGAGACAGGATGAGGATCGTTTCGCATGATTGAACAAGATGGATTGCACGCAGGTTCTCCG
GCCGCTTGGGTGGAGAGGCTATTCGGCTATGACTGGGCACAACAGACAATCGGCTGCTCTGATGCCGCCG
TGTTCCGGCTGTCAGCGCAGGGGCGCCCGGTTCTTTTTGTCAAGACCGACCTGTCCGGTGCCCTGAATGA
ACTGCAAGACGAGGCAGCGCGGCTATCGTGGCTGGCCACGACGGGCGTTCCTTGCGCAGCTGTGCTCGAC
GTTGTCACTGAAGCGGGAAGGGACTGGCTGCTATTGGGCGAAGTGCCGGGGCAGGATCTCCTGTCATCTC
ACCTTGCTCCTGCCGAGAAAGTATCCATCATGGCTGATGCAATGCGGCGGCTGCATACGCTTGATCCGGC
TACCTGCCCATTCGACCACCAAGCGAAACATCGCATCGAGCGAGCACGTACTCGGATGGAAGCCGGTCTT
GTCGATCAGGATGATCTGGACGAAGAGCATCAGGGGCTCGCGCCAGCCGAACTGTTCGCCAGGCTCAAGG
CGAGCATGCCCGACGGCGAGGATCTCGTCGTGACCCATGGCGATGCCTGCTTGCCGAATATCATGGTGGA
AAATGGCCGCTTTTCTGGATTCATCGACTGTGGCCGGCTGGGTGTGGCGGACCGCTATCAGGACATAGCG
TTGGCTACCCGTGATATTGCTGAAGAGCTTGGCGGCGAATGGGCTGACCGCTTCCTCGTGCTTTACGGTA
TCGCCGCTCCCGATTCGCAGCGCATCGCCTTCTATCGCCTTCTTGACGAGTTCTTCTGAGCGGGACTCTG
GGGTTCGAAATGACCGACCAAGCGACGCCCAACCTGCCATCACGAGATTTCGATTCCACCGCCGCCTTCT
ATGAAAGGTTGGGCTTCGGAATCGTTTTCCGGGACGCCGGCTGGATGATCCTCCAGCGCGGGGATCTCAT
GCTGGAGTTCTTCGCCCACCCTAGGGGGAGGCTAACTGAAACACGGAAGGAGACAATACCGGAAGGAACC
CGCGCTATGACGGCAATAAAAAGACAGAATAAAACGCACGGTGTTGGGTCGTTTGTTCATAAACGCGGGG
TTCGGTCCCAGGGCTGGCACTCTGTCGATACCCCACCGAGACCCCATTGGGGCCAATACGCCCGCGTTTC
TTCCTTTTCCCCACCCCACCCCCCAAGTTCGGGTGAAGGCCCAGGGCTCGCAGCCAACGTCGGGGCGGCA
GGCCCTGCCATAGCCTCAGGTTACTCATATATACTTTAGATTGATTTAAAACTTCATTTTTAATTTAAAA
GGATCTAGGTGAAGATCCTTTTTGATAATCTCATGACCAAAATCCCTTAACGTGAGTTTTCGTTCCACTG
AGCGTCAGACCCCGTAGAAAAGATCAAAGGATCTTCTTGAGATCCTTTTTTTCTGCGCGTAATCTGCTGC
TTGCAAACAAAAAAACCACCGCTACCAGCGGTGGTTTGTTTGCCGGATCAAGAGCTACCAACTCTTTTTC
CGAAGGTAACTGGCTTCAGCAGAGCGCAGATACCAAATACTGTTCTTCTAGTGTAGCCGTAGTTAGGCCA
CCACTTCAAGAACTCTGTAGCACCGCCTACATACCTCGCTCTGCTAATCCTGTTACCAGTGGCTGCTGCC
AGTGGCGATAAGTCGTGTCTTACCGGGTTGGACTCAAGACGATAGTTACCGGATAAGGCGCAGCGGTCGG
GCTGAACGGGGGGTTCGTGCACACAGCCCAGCTTGGAGCGAACGACCTACACCGAACTGAGATACCTACA
GCGTGAGCTATGAGAAAGCGCCACGCTTCCCGAAGGGAGAAAGGCGGACAGGTATCCGGTAAGCGGCAGG
GTCGGAACAGGAGAGCGCACGAGGGAGCTTCCAGGGGGAAACGCCTGGTATCTTTATAGTCCTGTCGGGT
TTCGCCACCTCTGACTTGAGCGTCGATTTTTGTGATGCTCGTCAGGGGGGCGGAGCCTATGGAAAAACGC
CAGCAACGCGGCCTTTTTACGGTTCCTGGCCTTTTGCTGGCCTTTTGCTCACATGTTCTTTCCTGCGTTA
TCCCCTGATTCTGTGGATAACCGTATTACCGCCATGCATTAGTTATTAATAGTAATCAATTACGGGGTCA
TTAGTTCATAGCCCATATATGGAGTTCCG
Features (pLannotate 1.2.2; 17 found; start..end, strand, type, name):
      1..304     +  enhancer       CMV enhancer: human cytomegalovirus immediate early enhancer
    305..508     +  promoter       CMV promoter: human cytomegalovirus (CMV) immediate early promoter
    540..1247    +  CDS            mCherry: mCherry is a basic (constitutively fluorescent) red fluorescent protein published in 2004, derived from Discosoma sp.. It is reported to be a very rapidly-maturing monomer with low acid sensitivity.
   1248..1269    +  misc_feature   MCS (fragment): multiple cloning site
   1308..3662    +  CDS            Fcho2: FCHO2_MOUSE - Experimental evidence at protein level: Swiss-Prot protein existence level 1. Functions in an early step of clathrin-mediated endocytosis. Has both a membrane binding/bending activity and the ability to recruit proteins essential to the formation of functional clathrin-coated pits. Has a lipid-binding activity with a preference for membranes enriched in phosphatidylserine and phosphoinositides (Pi(4,5) biphosphate) like the plasma membrane. Its membrane-bending activity might be important for the subsequent action of clathrin and adaptors in the formation of clathrin-coated vesic
   3665..3692    +  misc_feature   MCS (fragment): multiple cloning site
   3709..3793    +  CDS            large T antigen (fragment): large T antigen from SV40 (simian virus 40)
   3816..3937    +  polyA_signal   SV40 poly(A) signal: SV40 polyadenylation signal
   3971..4399    -  rep_origin     f1 ori (sequence partly withheld): f1 bacteriophage origin of replication; arrow indicates direction of (+) strand synthesis
   4426..4530    +  promoter       AmpR promoter: bla
   4532..4889    +  promoter       SV40 promoter: SV40 enhancer and early promoter
   4924..5718    +  CDS            NeoR/KanR: aminoglycoside phosphotransferase from Tn5; aph(3')-II (or nptII); confers resistance to neomycin, kanamycin, and G418 (Geneticin®)
   5739..5891    +  CDS            ble (fragment): BLE_KLEPN - Experimental evidence at protein level: Swiss-Prot protein existence level 1. Binding protein with a strong affinity to the bleomycin family of antibiotics. Binds to CL990; an antimitotic-antibiotic compound. From Klebsiella pneumoniae.
   5950..5997    +  polyA_signal   HSV TK poly(A) signal: herpes simplex virus thymidine kinase polyadenylation signal (Cole and Stacy, 1985)
   6088..6104    -  polyA_signal   bGH poly(A) signal (fragment): bovine growth hormone polyadenylation signal
   6326..6914    +  rep_origin     ori: high-copy-number ColE1/pMB1/pBR322/pUC origin of replication
   7029..7088    +  enhancer       CMV enhancer (fragment): human cytomegalovirus immediate early enhancer
