[The description below was written by a language model from this plasmid's Addgene catalogue record and pLannotate feature annotations shown in this document.]
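Description:
FCHo2-pmCherryC1 is a mammalian expression plasmid built on the Clontech pmCherry-C1 backbone, carrying mouse Fcho2 fused to the C-terminus of the red fluorescent protein mCherry. The coding sequence of about 2.4 kb, derived from an IMAGE cDNA clone, was inserted between the XhoI and SalI sites of the multiple cloning site, both of which remain intact. It therefore lies downstream of mCherry, separated from it by a short linker derived from the polylinker. Transcription of the fusion is driven by the human cytomegalovirus immediate early enhancer and promoter and terminated by the SV40 polyadenylation signal. The sequenced plasmid is 7,088 nt, consistent with the stated backbone and insert sizes.

The plasmid replicates in E. coli from a high-copy ColE1/pUC-type origin and also carries an f1 origin for single-stranded DNA production. A single Tn5 aminoglycoside phosphotransferase gene (NeoR/KanR) serves for selection in both hosts. A bacterial promoter (annotated as the AmpR promoter) gives kanamycin resistance in bacteria, while the adjacent SV40 enhancer and early promoter, with the HSV TK polyadenylation signal, allows G418 selection of transfected mammalian cells. The short large T antigen, ble and bGH poly(A) fragments in the feature table appear to be incidental backbone remnants rather than functional elements.

FCHo2 acts early in clathrin-mediated endocytosis, binding and bending phosphoinositide-rich plasma membrane and recruiting proteins needed to form clathrin-coated pits. The associated publication surveyed the molecular dynamics of mammalian clathrin-mediated endocytosis. This fits use of the construct as a red fluorescent reporter for live-cell imaging of FCHo2 localisation and recruitment at endocytic sites.
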