Addgene plasmid #27686: FCHo2-pmCherryC1
Depositing lab: Christien Merrifield. Depositing organization: MRC Laboratory of Molecular Biology. Publication: A high precision survey of the molecular dynamics of Mammalian clathrin-mediated endocytosis. Taylor MJ, Perrais D, Merrifield CJ. PLoS Biol. 2011 Mar . 9(3):e1000604. 10.1371/journal.pbio.1000604 PubMed 21445324.
Backbone
  Vector backbone: pmCherry-C1
  Backbone manufacturer: Clontech
  Backbone size w/o insert (bp): 4722
  Vector type: Mammalian Expression
  Selectable markers: Neomycin (select with G418)
Growth in bacteria
  Bacterial resistance: Kanamycin, 50 μg/mL
  Growth temperature: 37°C
  Growth strain: DH5alpha
  Copy number: Unknown
Gene/Insert
  Gene/Insert name: FCHo2
  Species: M. musculus (mouse)
  Insert size (bp): 2400
  Entrez Gene: Fcho2 (a.k.a. 5832424M12Rik, AA387320)
  Tag / fusion protein: mCherry (N terminal on insert)
  Cloning method: Restriction Enzyme; 5′ cloning site XhoI (not destroyed); 3′ cloning site SalI (not destroyed)
  Sequencing primers: 5′ mCherry-F 5'-ccccgtaatgcagaagaaga; 3′ SV40pA-R
Terms and licenses: Academic/Nonprofit Terms; Industry Terms: Not Available to Industry
Depositor comments: Cloned from IMAGE clone: 6830607 (MGC:63242).
How to cite: FCHo2-pmCherryC1 was a gift from Christien Merrifield (Addgene plasmid # 27686 ; http://n2t.net/addgene:27686 ; RRID:Addgene_27686)
