>Addgene plasmid #27686 | FCHo2-pmCherryC1 | addgene partial sequence | sequence record 34011 | 27686 with mCherry-F
TACGACGCTGAGGTCAAGACCACCTACAAGGCCAAGAAGCCCGTGCAGCTGCCCGGCGCCTACAACGTCA
ACATCAAGTTGGACATCACCTCCCACAACGAGGACTACACCATCGTGGAACAGTACGAACGCGCCGAGGG
CCGCCACTCCACCGGCGGCATGGACGAGCTGTACAAGTCCGGACTCAGATCTCGAGCTCGGATGGGTTCG
ACCTCGGGTTCGACCAAGGGTCAGCTGATGAAGCATGGACAGATATCAACTAAAGAACTAGCAGATTTTG
TAAGAGAAAGAGCTACAATAGAAGAGGCATACTCCAGATCAATGACAAAACTAGCGAAATCTGCAAGCAA
TTATTCACAACTTGGAACATTTGCACCAATGTGGGATGTATTCAAAACATCTACAGAGAAATTAGCAAAT
TGTCATTTGGATCTTGTTAGAAAATTACAGGAATTAATAAAGGAAGTTCAGAAGTATGGAGAGGAGCAAG
TCAAGTCTCATAAGAAGACTAAAGAAGAAGTCGCAGGGACTCTGGAAGCAGTCCAAGCCATTCAGAATAT
AACTCAGGCACTCCAGAAGTCGAAGGAAAATTACACTGCCAAATGTGTAGAACAGGAACGTCTGAAAAAG
GAAGGAGCTACACAAAGAGAAATAGAAAAGGCAGCTGTTAAGTCTAAGAAAGCTACAGATACTTATAAAC
TTTATGTGGAAAAGTATGCATTAACAAAAGCAGATTTTGAGCAGAAGATGACAGAAACAGCCCA
